Addgene plasmid #168662: pDONR223 HCoV-NL63 NSP15_nostop
Purpose: Gateway-compatible Entry vector
Depositing lab: Fritz Roth. Depositing organization: Sinai Health System. Publication: A resource of human coronavirus protein-coding sequences in a flexible, multipurpose Gateway Entry clone collection. Weller B, Lin CW, Pogoutse O, Sauer M, Marin-de la Rosa N, Strobel A, Young V, Knapp JJ, Rayhan A, Falter C, Kim DK, Roth FP, Falter-Braun P. G3 (Bethesda). 2023 Jul 5;13(7):jkad105. doi: 10.1093/g3journal/jkad105. PubMed 37267226.
Backbone
  Vector backbone: pDONR223
  Backbone manufacturer: Rual et al, Genome Res. 14:2128-2135, 2004.
  Backbone size w/o insert (bp): 5005
  Vector type: Other
Growth in bacteria
  Bacterial resistance: Spectinomycin, 50 μg/mL
  Growth temperature: 37°C
  Growth strain: DH5alpha
  Copy number: Unknown
Gene/Insert
  Gene/Insert name: NSP15
  Species: Other
  Insert size (bp): 1032
  Entrez Gene: ORF1ab (a.k.a. HCNV63gp1)
  Cloning method: Gateway Cloning
  Sequencing primers: 5′ m13-For; 3′ m13-Rev
Resource information
  A portion of this plasmid was derived from a plasmid made by: Falter-Braun Lab
Terms and licenses: Academic/Nonprofit Terms; Industry Terms
How to cite: pDONR223 HCoV-NL63 NSP15_nostop was a gift from Fritz Roth (Addgene plasmid # 168662 ; http://n2t.net/addgene:168662 ; RRID:Addgene_168662)
