[The description below was written by a language model from this plasmid's Addgene catalogue record.]
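Description:
pDONR223 HCoV-NL63 NSP15_nostop is a Gateway Entry clone built on the pDONR223 donor vector backbone, carrying the coding sequence for non-structural protein 15 (NSP15) of human coronavirus NL63. NSP15 is one of the mature products released from the viral ORF1ab replicase polyprotein, and in coronaviruses it is known as a uridine-specific endoribonuclease. The insert is recorded as 1032 bp and was introduced by Gateway recombination, so in the finished Entry clone the open reading frame should be flanked by attL recombination sites, as is standard for BP-derived Entry clones. No feature table is provided, however, so the exact site arrangement, origin of replication and other backbone elements are not documented here. The plasmid is propagated in standard E. coli cloning strains under spectinomycin selection, and its copy number is listed as unknown. M13 forward and reverse primer sites flank the insert for sequence verification.

As an Entry vector, the construct is not itself an expression plasmid, and the record lists no promoter driving the insert. Its role is to serve as a shuttle from which the NSP15 ORF can be transferred by LR recombination into any compatible Gateway Destination vector, which then supplies the promoter, tags and host-specific elements. The "nostop" designation indicates that the native stop codon has been omitted, allowing in-frame fusion to C-terminal tags, reporters or interaction-assay domains encoded by the Destination vector. The clone belongs to a collection of human coronavirus protein-coding sequences intended as a flexible, multipurpose resource for functional and interaction studies of viral proteins.
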