>Addgene plasmid #168662 | pDONR223 HCoV-NL63 NSP15_nostop | depositor partial sequence | sequence record 326871 | Inserted CDS without stop codon
ATGAGTCTTGAAAATATAGCATTTAATGTTGTAAAAAAAGGGTGTTTTACTGGTGTTGATGGTGAGTTAC
CTGTTGCAGTTGTTAACGACAAAGTTTTTGTTCGCTATGGCGATGTTGACAACTTGGTTTTTACAAATAA
AACAACATTGCCTACTAATGTTGCTTTTGAATTGTTTGCAAAACGAAAAATGGGTTTAACACCACCATTG
TCTATTCTCAAAAATCTCGGTGTTGTTGCTACATATAAATTTGTTTTATGGGATTATGAAGCTGAAAGAC
CTTTTACCTCATATACTAAGAGTGTATGTAAATACACTGATTTTAATGAGGATGTTTGTGTTTGTTTTGA
CAATAGTATTCAGGGTTCGTATGAGCGTTTTACGCTTACTACGAACGCTGTTTTATTTTCTACTGTTGTC
ATTAAAAATTTAACACCTATAAAGTTGAATTTTGGTATGTTGAATGGTATGCCAGTTTCTTCTATTAAGG
GTGATAAAGGTGTTGAAAAATTAGTTAATTGGTACATATATGTTCGTAAAAATGGTCAATTTCAAGATCA
CTATGATGGTTTTTACACTCAAGGTAGGAATTTATCAGACTTTACACCAAGAAGTGATATGGAGTATGAT
TTTCTTAACATGGATATGGGTGTTTTTATTAATAAATATGGTCTTGAGGATTTTAATTTTGAACATGTTG
TATATGGTGATGTTTCAAAAACTACATTAGGAGGTCTTCATTTGTTGATATCACAGTTTAGGCTTAGTAA
AATGGGTGTTTTGAAAGCTGATGATTTTGTCACTGCTTCTGACACAACTTTGAGGTGCTGTACTGTTACT
TATCTTAATGAACTTAGTTCAAAAGTTGTTTGTACTTATATGGATTTGTTGTTGGACGACTTTGTTACTA
TACTAAAGAGTTTAGATCTTGGTGTAATATCTAAAGTTCATGAAGTTATTATAGATAATAAACCTTATAG
GTGGATGTTGTGGTGTAAAGATAACCACTTGTCCACTTTTTATCCACAGTTGCAGTAA
